Addgene plasmid #106769: gh110
Purpose: expression of gRNA targeting B3GALTL (B3GLCT)
Depositing lab: Eric-Paul Bennett. Depositing organization: University of Copenhagen. Publication: A validated gRNA library for CRISPR/Cas9 targeting of the human glycosyltransferase genome. Narimatsu Y, Joshi HJ, Zhang Y, Gomes C, Chen YH, Lorenzetti F, Furukawa S, Schjoldager K, Hansen L, Clausen H, Bennett EP, Wandall HH. Glycobiology. 2018 Jan 5. pii: 4791732. doi: 10.1093/glycob/cwx101. PubMed 29315387.
Backbone
  Vector backbone: EPB104
  Backbone manufacturer: Eric-Paul Bennett (Addgene plasmid # 68369)
  Backbone size w/o insert (bp): 2376
  Vector type: Mammalian Expression
Growth in bacteria
  Bacterial resistance: Ampicillin, 100 μg/mL
  Growth temperature: 37°C
  Growth strain: DH5alpha
  Copy number: High Copy
Gene/Insert
  Gene/Insert name: B3GALTL (B3GLCT)
  gRNA/shRNA sequence: GTTTAGCCAGCTGATGAAGG
  Species: H. sapiens (human)
  Entrez Gene: B3GLCT (a.k.a. B3GALTL, B3GTL, B3Glc-T, Gal-T, beta3Glc-T)
  Cloning method: Restriction Enzyme; 5′ cloning site unknown (unknown if destroyed); 3′ cloning site unknown (unknown if destroyed)
  Sequencing primers: 5′ T7NP
Terms and licenses: Academic/Nonprofit Terms; Industry Terms: Not Available to Industry
How to cite: gh110 was a gift from Eric-Paul Bennett (Addgene plasmid # 106769 ; http://n2t.net/addgene:106769 ; RRID:Addgene_106769)
