[The description below was written by a language model from this plasmid's Addgene catalogue record and pLannotate feature annotations shown in this document.]
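Description:
gh110 is a small (about 2.7 kb) mammalian guide RNA expression plasmid built on the EPB104 backbone and designed to deliver a single CRISPR/Cas9 guide against the human glycosyltransferase gene B3GLCT (also known as B3GALTL). It is propagated in E. coli as a high-copy plasmid through a ColE1/pUC-type origin and selected with ampicillin via a β-lactamase gene driven by its native bla promoter.

The functional payload is a compact RNA polymerase III cassette. A human U6 snRNA promoter sits at the start of the annotated sequence and is followed, after a short gap that would accommodate the 20-nucleotide B3GLCT-targeting spacer, by the Streptococcus pyogenes Cas9 guide RNA scaffold. Transcription in mammalian cells therefore yields a complete single guide RNA. No Cas9 coding sequence, mammalian selection marker or reporter is annotated, so the nuclease has to be provided separately, for example from a co-transfected plasmid or a Cas9-expressing cell line. The remaining annotations are a T7 promoter upstream of the U6 cassette, which corresponds to the listed sequencing primer site, and short fragments of lacZα, an M13 origin, lacI and an RSF origin. These fragments appear to be leftovers of the cloning vector lineage rather than working elements. The guide was inserted by restriction cloning, though the record does not identify the sites used.

The plasmid belongs to a validated gRNA collection covering the human glycosyltransferase genes, and it is intended for knocking out or editing B3GLCT in human cells to study glycosylation.
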