Features (pLannotate 1.2.2; 10 found; start..end, strand, type, name):
      1..241     +  promoter       U6 promoter: RNA polymerase III promoter for human U6 snRNA
    270..345     +  misc_RNA       gRNA scaffold: guide RNA scaffold for the Streptococcus pyogenes CRISPR/Cas9 system
    392..439     -  CDS            lacI (fragment): lac repressor; lacI; The lac repressor binds to the lac operator to inhibit transcription in E. coli. This inhibition can be relieved by adding lactose or isopropyl-β-D-thiogalactopyranoside (IPTG).
    476..516     -  rep_origin     RSF ori (fragment): Plasmids containing the RSF 1030 origin of replication can be propagated in E. coli cells that contain additional plasmids with compatible origins.
    594..1182    -  rep_origin     ori: high-copy-number ColE1/pMB1/pBR322/pUC origin of replication
   1353..2213    -  CDS            AmpR: β-lactamase; bla; confers resistance to ampicillin, carbenicillin, and related antibiotics
   2214..2318    -  promoter       AmpR promoter: bla
   2344..2475    -  rep_origin     M13 ori (fragment): M13 bacteriophage origin of replication; arrow indicates direction of (+) strand synthesis
   2496..2652    -  CDS            lacZα (fragment): LacZα fragment of β-galactosidase; lacZ fragment
   2661..2679    +  promoter       T7 promoter: promoter for bacteriophage T7 RNA polymerase
>Addgene plasmid #106769 | gh110 | addgene full sequence | sequence record 243074 | Addgene NGS Result
GAGGGCCTATTTCCCATGATTCCTTCATATTTGCATATACGATACAAGGCTGTTAGAGAGATAATTGGAA
TTAATTTGACTGTAAACACAAAGATATTAGTACAAAATACGTGACGTAGAAAGTAATAATTTCTTGGGTA
GTTTGCAGTTTTAAAATTATGTTTTAAAATGGACTATCATATGCTTACCGTAACTTGAAAGTATTTCGAT
TTCTTGGCTTTATATATCTTGTGGAAAGGACGAAACACCGTTTAGCCAGCTGATGAAGGGTTTTAGAGCT
AGAAATAGCAAGTTAAAATAAGGCTAGTCCGTTATCAACTTGAAAAAGTGGCACCGAGTCGGTGCTTTTT
TTGGTACCTGGAGCACAAGACTGGCCTCATGGGCCTTCCGCTCACTGCCCGCTTTCCAGTCGGGAAACCT
GTCGTGCCAGCTGCATTAACATGGTCATAGCTGTTTCCTTGCGTATTGGGCGCTCTCCGCTTCCTCGCTC
ACTGACTCGCTGCGCTCGGTCGTTCGGGTAAAGCCTGGGGTGCCTAATGAGCAAAAGGCCAGCAAAAGGC
CAGGAACCGTAAAAAGGCCGCGTTGCTGGCGTTTTTCCATAGGCTCCGCCCCCCTGACGAGCATCACAAA
AATCGACGCTCAAGTCAGAGGTGGCGAAACCCGACAGGACTATAAAGATACCAGGCGTTTCCCCCTGGAA
GCTCCCTCGTGCGCTCTCCTGTTCCGACCCTGCCGCTTACCGGATACCTGTCCGCCTTTCTCCCTTCGGG
AAGCGTGGCGCTTTCTCATAGCTCACGCTGTAGGTATCTCAGTTCGGTGTAGGTCGTTCGCTCCAAGCTG
GGCTGTGTGCACGAACCCCCCGTTCAGCCCGACCGCTGCGCCTTATCCGGTAACTATCGTCTTGAGTCCA
ACCCGGTAAGACACGACTTATCGCCACTGGCAGCAGCCACTGGTAACAGGATTAGCAGAGCGAGGTATGT
AGGCGGTGCTACAGAGTTCTTGAAGTGGTGGCCTAACTACGGCTACACTAGAAGAACAGTATTTGGTATC
TGCGCTCTGCTGAAGCCAGTTACCTTCGGAAAAAGAGTTGGTAGCTCTTGATCCGGCAAACAAACCACCG
CTGGTAGCGGTGGTTTTTTTGTTTGCAAGCAGCAGATTACGCGCAGAAAAAAAGGATCTCAAGAAGATCC
TTTGATCTTTTCTACGGGGTCTGACGCTCAGTGGAACGAAAACTCACGTTAAGGGATTTTGGTCATGAGA
TTATCAAAAAGGATCTTCACCTAGATCCTTTTAAATTAAAAATGAAGTTTTAAATCAATCTAAAGTATAT
ATGAGTAAACTTGGTCTGACAGTTACCAATGCTTAATCAGTGAGGCACCTATCTCAGCGATCTGTCTATT
TCGTTCATCCATAGTTGCCTGACTCCCCGTCGTGTAGATAACTACGATACGGGAGGGCTTACCATCTGGC
CCCAGTGCTGCAATGATACCGCGAGAACCACGCTCACCGGCTCCAGATTTATCAGCAATAAACCAGCCAG
CCGGAAGGGCCGAGCGCAGAAGTGGTCCTGCAACTTTATCCGCCTCCATCCAGTCTATTAATTGTTGCCG
GGAAGCTAGAGTAAGTAGTTCGCCAGTTAATAGTTTGCGCAACGTTGTTGCCATTGCTACAGGCATCGTG
GTGTCACGCTCGTCGTTTGGTATGGCTTCATTCAGCTCCGGTTCCCAACGATCAAGGCGAGTTACATGAT
CCCCCATGTTGTGCAAAAAAGCGGTTAGCTCCTTCGGTCCTCCGATCGTTGTCAGAAGTAAGTTGGCCGC
AGTGTTATCACTCATGGTTATGGCAGCACTGCATAATTCTCTTACTGTCATGCCATCCGTAAGATGCTTT
TCTGTGACTGGTGAGTACTCAACCAAGTCATTCTGAGAATAGTGTATGCGGCGACCGAGTTGCTCTTGCC
CGGCGTCAATACGGGATAATACCGCGCCACATAGCAGAACTTTAAAAGTGCTCATCATTGGAAAACGTTC
TTCGGGGCGAAAACTCTCAAGGATCTTACCGCTGTTGAGATCCAGTTCGATGTAACCCACTCGTGCACCC
AACTGATCTTCAGCATCTTTTACTTTCACCAGCGTTTCTGGGTGAGCAAAAACAGGAAGGCAAAATGCCG
CAAAAAAGGGAATAAGGGCGACACGGAAATGTTGAATACTCATACTCTTCCTTTTTCAATATTATTGAAG
CATTTATCAGGGTTATTGTCTCATGAGCGGATACATATTTGAATGTATTTAGAAAAATAAACAAATAGGG
GTTCCGCGCACATTTCCCCGAAAAGTGCCACCTAAATTGTAAGCGTTAATATTTTGTTAAAATTCGCGTT
AAATTTTTGTTAAATCAGCTCATTTTTTAACCAATAGGCCGAAATCGGCAAAATCCCTTATAAATCAAAA
GAATAGACCGAGATAGGGTTGAGTGGCCGCTACAGGGCGCTCCCATTCGCCATTCAGGCTGCGCAACTGT
TGGGAAGGGCGTTTCGGTGCGGGCCTCTTCGCTATTACGCCAGCTGGCGAAAGGGGGATGTGCTGCAAGG
CGATTAAGTTGGGTAACGCCAGGGTTTTCCCAGTCACGACGTTGTAAAACGACGGCCAGTGAGCGCGACG
TAATACGACTCACTATAGGGCGAATTGGCGGAAGGCCGTCAAGGCCACGTGTCTTGTCCAGAGCTCGATA
TCGAATTC
